Addgene plasmid #191172: EK0397 3FLAG-ADAR1-p150-HIS (pEAQ)
Purpose: Human ADAR1, p150 isoform in plant-expressable format.
Depositing lab: Xiaojing Gao. Depositing organization: Stanford University. Publication: Modular, programmable RNA sensing using ADAR editing in living cells. Kaseniit KE, Katz N, Kolber NS, Call CC, Wengier DL, Cody WB, Sattely ES, Gao XJ. Nat Biotechnol. 2022 Oct 5. pii: 10.1038/s41587-022-01493-x. doi: 10.1038/s41587-022-01493-x. PubMed 36198772.
Backbone
  Vector backbone: pEAQ
  Vector type: Plant Expression
Growth in bacteria
  Bacterial resistance: Kanamycin, 50 μg/mL
  Growth temperature: 37°C
  Growth strain: DH5alpha
  Copy number: Low Copy
Gene/Insert
  Gene/Insert name: 3FLAG-ADAR1-p150-HIS (plant)
  Species: H. sapiens (human)
  Mutation: WT
  Entrez Gene: ADAR (a.k.a. ADAR1, AGS6, DRADA, DSH, DSRAD, G1P1, IFI-4, IFI4, K88DSRBP, P136)
  Tag / fusion protein: 3FLAG (N terminal on insert); HIS (C terminal on insert)
  Cloning method: Unknown
Terms and licenses: Academic/Nonprofit Terms; Industry Terms: Not Available to Industry
Depositor comments: Please visit https://www.biorxiv.org/content/10.1101/2022.01.28.478207v1 for bioRxiv preprint.
How to cite: EK0397 3FLAG-ADAR1-p150-HIS (pEAQ) was a gift from Xiaojing Gao (Addgene plasmid # 191172 ; http://n2t.net/addgene:191172 ; RRID:Addgene_191172)
