[The description below was written by a language model from this plasmid's Addgene catalogue record and pLannotate feature annotations shown in this document.]
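Description:
EK0397 3FLAG-ADAR1-p150-HIS (pEAQ) is a plant expression plasmid of about 13.7 kb built on the pEAQ backbone, a binary T-DNA vector of the kind delivered into plant tissue through Agrobacterium. The backbone carries the broad-host-range incP oriV with its trans-acting replication protein trfA, which lets the plasmid replicate in both E. coli and Agrobacterium, together with a fragment of a ColE1-type origin. It is recorded as low copy. Bacterial selection relies on an aphA-3 kanamycin resistance gene located outside the T-DNA. Nopaline-type left and right border repeats define the region transferred to the plant cell.

Within the borders, a CaMV 35S promoter (annotated as a fragment spanning the sequence origin) drives the wild-type human ADAR1 p150 isoform, the long form of the adenosine-to-inosine double-stranded RNA editing enzyme. The protein carries an N-terminal 3xFLAG tag and a C-terminal 6xHis tag for detection and purification, and the cassette ends in a NOS terminator. A stretch of cowpea mosaic virus RNA-2 sequence lies just upstream of the coding region. The annotation tool reads it as a polyprotein fragment, but its position fits the CPMV-derived leader that pEAQ vectors use to boost translation. A second 35S cassette expresses the tomato bushy stunt virus P19 silencing suppressor, closed by a CaMV poly(A) signal, to limit post-transcriptional silencing and sustain transgene expression. A NOS promoter–nptII–NOS terminator unit provides kanamycin selection in plants.

The stated purpose is to supply human ADAR1 p150 in a plant-expressible format, and it comes from work on programmable RNA sensing based on ADAR editing in living cells. The cloning method is not recorded.
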