Features (pLannotate 1.2.2; 30 found; start..end, strand, type, name):
    479..823     +  CDS            POL2_CPMVS (fragment): Experimental evidence at protein level: Swiss-Prot protein existence level 1. [Small capsid protein C-terminus part]: Acts as a suppressor of RNA-mediated gene silencing, also known as post-transcriptional gene silencing (PTGS), a mechanism of plant viral defense that limits the accumulation of viral RNAs. From Cowpea mosaic virus (strain SB) (CPMV).
    842..907     +  CDS            3xFLAG: three tandem FLAG® epitope tags, followed by an enterokinase cleavage site
    923..4597    +  CDS            ADAR: DSRAD_HUMAN - Also known as ADAR1, DSRAD, G1P1, IFI4. Experimental evidence at protein level: Swiss-Prot protein existence level 1. Catalyzes the hydrolytic deamination of adenosine to inosine in double-stranded RNA (dsRNA) referred to as A-to-I RNA editing (PubMed:7972084, PubMed:7565688, PubMed:12618436). This may affect gene expression and function in a number of ways that include mRNA translation by changing codons and hence the amino acid sequence of proteins; pre-mRNA splicing by altering splice site recognition sequences; RNA stability by changing sequences involved in nuclease recognit
   4604..4621    +  CDS            6xHis: 6xHis affinity tag
   4844..4867    +  misc_feature   MCS (fragment): pBluescript multiple cloning site
   4874..5126    +  terminator     NOS terminator: nopaline synthase terminator and poly(A) signal
   5189..5207    +  misc_feature   MCS (fragment): pUC18/19 multiple cloning site
   5258..5603    +  promoter       CaMV 35S promoter: strong constitutive promoter from cauliflower mosaic virus
   5555..5601    +  promoter       minimal CaMV 35S promoter: minimal 35S promoter from cauliflower mosaic virus
   5613..5631    -  misc_feature   MCS (fragment): pUC18/19 multiple cloning site
   5642..6157    +  CDS            P19_TBSVC: Experimental evidence at protein level: Swiss-Prot protein existence level 1. Acts as a suppressor of RNA-mediated gene silencing, also known as post-transcriptional gene silencing (PTGS), a mechanism of plant viral defense that limits the accumulation of viral RNAs. Binds to short interfering RNAs (siRNAs) with high affinity. Acts as a molecular caliper to specifically select siRNAs based on the length of the duplex region of the RNA (By similarity). From Tomato bushy stunt virus (strain Cherry) (TBSV).
   6230..6406    +  polyA_signal   CaMV poly(A) signal: cauliflower mosaic virus polyadenylation signal
   7004..7187    +  promoter       NOS promoter: nopaline synthase promoter NOS promoter
   7208..8002    +  CDS            NeoR/KanR: aminoglycoside phosphotransferase from Tn5; aph(3')-II (or nptII); confers resistance to neomycin, kanamycin, and G418 (Geneticin®)
   8023..8172    +  CDS            ble (fragment): BLE_KLEPN - Experimental evidence at protein level: Swiss-Prot protein existence level 1. Binding protein with a strong affinity to the bleomycin family of antibiotics. Binds to CL990; an antimitotic-antibiotic compound. From Klebsiella pneumoniae.
   8179..8268    +  CDS            ocd (fragment): OCD_AGRFC - Experimental evidence at protein level: Swiss-Prot protein existence level 1. Catalyzes the conversion of L-ornithine into L-proline with release of ammonia. Is involved in the utilization of nopaline, a catabolic pathway that proceeds through L-arginine and L-ornithine to L-proline. Nopaline is a predominant opine in plant cells transformed with Ti plasmid pTiC58. From Agrobacterium fabrum (strain C58 / ATCC 33970) (Agrobacterium tumefaciens (strain C58)).
   8271..8381    +  CDS            ocd (fragment): OCD_AGRFC - Experimental evidence at protein level: Swiss-Prot protein existence level 1. Catalyzes the conversion of L-ornithine into L-proline with release of ammonia. Is involved in the utilization of nopaline, a catabolic pathway that proceeds through L-arginine and L-ornithine to L-proline. Nopaline is a predominant opine in plant cells transformed with Ti plasmid pTiC58. From Agrobacterium fabrum (strain C58 / ATCC 33970) (Agrobacterium tumefaciens (strain C58)).
   8388..8640    +  terminator     NOS terminator: nopaline synthase terminator and poly(A) signal
   8731..8755    -  misc_feature   LB T-DNA repeat: left border repeat from nopaline C58 T-DNA
   9123..9754    -  rep_origin     oriV: incP origin of replication
   9844..10992   -  CDS            trfA: trans-acting replication protein that binds to and activates oriV
  11291..12085   -  CDS            KanR: aminoglycoside phosphotransferase; aphA-3; confers resistance to kanamycin
  12277..12608   +  mobile_element IS1 (fragment): prokaryotic transposable element IS1
  12609..12660   +  misc_feature   bom (fragment): basis of mobility region from pBR322
  12846..13198   -  rep_origin     ori (fragment): high-copy-number ColE1/pMB1/pBR322/pUC origin of replication
  13198..13253   +  mobile_element IS1 (fragment): prokaryotic transposable element IS1
  13377..13401   -  misc_feature   RB T-DNA repeat: right border repeat from nopaline C58 T-DNA
  13416..13566   -  rep_origin     f1 ori (fragment) (sequence partly withheld): f1 bacteriophage origin of replication; arrow indicates direction of (+) strand synthesis
  13564..13719   -  CDS            lacZα (fragment) (sequence partly withheld): LacZα fragment of β-galactosidase; lacZ fragment
  13747..315     +  promoter       CaMV 35S promoter (fragment) (across the origin): strong constitutive promoter from cauliflower mosaic virus
>Addgene plasmid #191172 | EK0397 3FLAG-ADAR1-p150-HIS (pEAQ) | addgene full sequence | sequence record 375614 | Addgene NGS Result
GGAAACCTCCTCGGATTCCATTGCCCAGCTATCTGTCACTTTATTGAGAAGATAGTGGAAAAGGAAGGTG
GCTCCTACAAATGCCATCATTGCGATAAAGGAAAGGCCATCGTTGAAGATGCCTCTGCCGACAGTGGTCC
CAAAGATGGACCCCCACCCACGAGGAGCATCGTGGAAAAAGAAGACGTTCCAACCACGTCTTCAAAGCAA
GTGGATTGATGTGATATCTCCACTGACGTAAGGGATGACGCACAATCCCACTATCCTTCGCAAGACCCTT
CCTCTATATAAGGAAGTTCATTTCATTTGGAGAGGTATTAAAATCTTAATAGGTTTTGATAAAAGCGAAC
GTGGGGAAACCCGAACCAAACCTTCTTCTAAACTCTCTCTCATCTCTCTTAAAGCAAACTTCTCTCTTGT
CTTTCTTGCGTGAGCGATCTTCAACGTTGTCAGATCGTGCTTCGGCACCAGTACAACGTTTTCTTTCACT
GAAGCGAAATCAAAGATCTCTTTGTGGACACGTAGTGCGGCGCCATTAAATAACGTGTACTTGTCCTATT
CTTGTCGGTGTGGTCTTGGGAAAAGAAAGCTTGCTGGAGGCTGCTGTTCAGCCCCATACATTACTTGTTA
CGATTCTGCTGACTTTCGGCGGGTGCAATATCTCTACTTCTGCTTGACGAGGTATTGTTGCCTGTACTTC
TTTCTTCTTCTTCTTGCTGATTGGTTCTATAAGAAATCTAGTATTTTCTTTGAAACAGAGTTTTCCCGTG
GTTTTCGAACTTGGAGAAAGATTGTTAAGCTTCTGTATATTCTGCCCAAATTCGCGACCGGTATGCGGGC
TGACTACAAAGACCATGACGGTGATTATAAAGATCATGACATCGACTACAAGGATGACGATGACAAGGGG
CGCGCCCTAGTAAATCCGCGGCAGGGGTATTCCCTCAGCGGATACTACACCCATCCATTTCAAGGCTATG
AGCACAGACAGCTCAGATACCAGCAGCCTGGGCCAGGATCTTCCCCCAGTAGTTTCCTGCTTAAGCAAAT
AGAATTTCTCAAGGGGCAGCTCCCAGAAGCACCGGTGATTGGAAAGCAGACACCGTCACTGCCACCTTCC
CTCCCAGGACTCCGGCCAAGGTTTCCAGTACTACTTGCCTCCAGTACCAGAGGCAGGCAAGTGGACATCA
GGGGTGTCCCCAGGGGCGTGCATCTCGGAAGTCAGGGGCTCCAGAGAGGGTTCCAGCATCCTTCACCACG
TGGCAGGAGTCTGCCACAGAGAGGTGTTGATTGCCTTTCCTCACATTTCCAGGAACTGAGTATCTACCAA
GATCAGGAACAAAGGATCTTAAAGTTCCTGGAAGAGCTTGGGGAAGGGAAGGCCACCACAGCACATGATC
TGTCTGGGAAACTTGGGACTCCGAAGAAAGAAATCAATCGAGTTTTATACTCCCTGGCAAAGAAGGGCAA
GCTACAGAAAGAGGCAGGAACACCCCCTTTGTGGAAAATCGCGGTCTCCACTCAGGCTTGGAACCAGCAC
AGCGGAGTGGTAAGACCAGACGGTCATAGCCAAGGAGCCCCAAACTCAGACCCGAGTTTGGAACCGGAAG
ACAGAAACTCCACATCTGTCTCAGAAGATCTTCTTGAGCCTTTTATTGCAGTCTCAGCTCAGGCTTGGAA
CCAGCACAGCGGAGTGGTAAGACCAGACAGTCATAGCCAAGGATCCCCAAACTCAGACCCAGGTTTGGAA
CCTGAAGACAGCAACTCCACATCTGCCTTGGAAGATCCTCTTGAGTTTTTAGACATGGCCGAGATCAAGG
AGAAAATCTGCGACTATCTCTTCAATGTGTCTGACTCCTCTGCCCTGAATTTGGCTAAAAATATTGGCCT
TACCAAGGCCCGAGATATAAATGCTGTGCTAATTGACATGGAAAGGCAGGGGGATGTCTATAGACAAGGG
ACAACCCCTCCCATATGGCATTTGACAGACAAGAAGCGAGAGAGGATGCAAATCAAGAGAAATACGAACA
GTGTTCCTGAAACCGCTCCAGCTGCAATCCCTGAGACCAGAAGAAACGCAGAGTTCCTCACCTGTAATAT
ACCCACATCAAATGCCTCAAATAACATGGTAACCACAGAAAAAGTGGAGAATGGGCAGGAACCTGTCATA
AAGTTAGAAAACAGGCAAGAGGCCAGACCAGAACCAGCAAGACTGAAACCACCTGTTCATTACAATGGCC
CCTCAAAAGCAGGGTATGTTGACTTTGAAAATGGCCAGTGGGCCACAGATGACATCCCAGATGACTTGAA
TAGTATCCGCGCAGCACCAGGTGAGTTTCGAGCCATCATGGAGATGCCCTCCTTCTACAGTCATGGCTTG
CCACGGTGTTCACCCTACAAGAAACTGACAGAGTGCCAGCTGAAGAACCCCATCAGCGGGCTGTTAGAAT
ATGCCCAGTTCGCTAGTCAAACCTGTGAGTTCAACATGATAGAGCAGAGTGGACCACCCCATGAACCTCG
ATTTAAATTCCAGGTTGTCATCAATGGCCGAGAGTTTCCCCCAGCTGAAGCTGGAAGCAAGAAAGTGGCC
AAGCAGGATGCAGCTATGAAAGCCATGACAATTCTGCTAGAGGAAGCCAAAGCCAAGGACAGTGGAAAAT
CAGAAGAATCATCCCACTATTCCACAGAGAAAGAATCAGAGAAGACTGCAGAGTCCCAGACCCCCACCCC
TTCAGCCACATCCTTCTTTTCTGGGAAGAGCCCCGTCACCACACTGCTTGAGTGTATGCACAAATTGGGG
AACTCCTGCGAATTCCGTCTCCTGTCCAAAGAAGGCCCTGCCCATGAACCCAAGTTCCAATACTGTGTTG
CAGTGGGAGCCCAAACTTTCCCCAGTGTGAGTGCTCCCAGCAAGAAAGTGGCAAAGCAGATGGCCGCAGA
GGAAGCCATGAAGGCCCTGCATGGGGAGGCGACCAACTCCATGGCTTCTGATAACCAGCCTGAAGGTATG
ATCTCAGAGTCACTTGATAACTTGGAATCCATGATGCCCAACAAGGTCAGGAAGATTGGCGAGCTCGTGA
GATACCTGAACACCAACCCTGTGGGTGGCCTTTTGGAGTACGCCCGCTCCCATGGCTTTGCTGCTGAATT
CAAGTTGGTCGACCAGTCCGGACCTCCTCACGAGCCCAAGTTCGTTTACCAAGCAAAAGTTGGGGGTCGC
TGGTTCCCAGCCGTCTGCGCACACAGCAAGAAGCAAGGCAAGCAGGAAGCAGCAGATGCGGCTCTCCGTG
TCTTGATTGGGGAGAACGAGAAGGCAGAACGCATGGGTTTCACAGAGGTAACCCCAGTGACAGGGGCCAG
TCTCAGAAGAACTATGCTCCTCCTCTCAAGGTCCCCAGAAGCACAGCCAAAGACACTCCCTCTCACTGGC
AGCACCTTCCATGACCAGATAGCCATGCTGAGCCACCGGTGCTTCAACACTCTGACTAACAGCTTCCAGC
CCTCCTTGCTCGGCCGCAAGATTCTGGCCGCCATCATTATGAAAAAAGACTCTGAGGACATGGGTGTCGT
CGTCAGCTTGGGAACAGGGAATCGCTGTGTAAAAGGAGATTCTCTCAGCCTAAAAGGAGAAACTGTCAAT
GACTGCCATGCAGAAATAATCTCCCGGAGAGGCTTCATCAGGTTTCTCTACAGTGAGTTAATGAAATACA
ACTCCCAGACTGCGAAGGATAGTATATTTGAACCTGCTAAGGGAGGAGAAAAGCTCCAAATAAAAAAGAC
TGTGTCATTCCATCTGTATATCAGCACTGCTCCGTGTGGAGATGGCGCCCTCTTTGACAAGTCCTGCAGC
GACCGTGCTATGGAAAGCACAGAATCCCGCCACTACCCTGTCTTCGAGAATCCCAAACAAGGAAAGCTCC
GCACCAAGGTGGAGAACGGAGAAGGCACAATCCCTGTGGAATCCAGTGACATTGTGCCTACGTGGGATGG
CATTCGGCTCGGGGAGAGACTCCGTACCATGTCCTGTAGTGACAAAATCCTACGCTGGAACGTGCTGGGC
CTGCAAGGGGCACTGTTGACCCACTTCCTGCAGCCCATTTATCTCAAATCTGTCACATTGGGTTACCTTT
TCAGCCAAGGGCATCTGACCCGTGCTATTTGCTGTCGTGTGACAAGAGATGGGAGTGCATTTGAGGATGG
ACTACGACATCCCTTTATTGTCAACCACCCCAAGGTTGGCAGAGTCAGCATATATGATTCCAAAAGGCAA
TCCGGGAAGACTAAGGAGACAAGCGTCAACTGGTGTCTGGCTGATGGCTATGACCTGGAGATCCTGGACG
GTACCAGAGGCACTGTGGATGGGCCACGGAATGAATTGTCCCGGGTCTCCAAAAAGAACATTTTTCTTCT
ATTTAAGAAGCTCTGCTCCTTCCGTTACCGCAGGGATCTACTGAGACTCTCCTATGGTGAGGCCAAGAAA
GCTGCCCGTGACTACGAGACGGCCAAGAACTACTTCAAAAAAGGCCTGAAGGATATGGGCTATGGGAACT
GGATTAGCAAACCCCAGGAGGAAAAGAACTTTTATCTCTGCCCAGTACTAGTCCACCATCACCATCACCA
TTAGCTCGAGGCCTTTAACTCTGGTTTCATTAAATTTTCTTTAGTTTGAATTTACTGTTATTCGGTGTGC
ATTTCTATGTTTGGTGAGCGGTTTTCTGTGCTCAGAGTGTGTTTATTTTATGTAATTTAATTTCTTTGTG
AGCTCCTGTTTAGCAGGTCGTCCCTTCAGCAAGGACACAAAAAGATTTTAATTTTATTAAAAAAAAAAAA
AAAAAAAAGACCGGGAATTCGATATCAAGCTTATCGACCTGCAGATCGTTCAAACATTTGGCAATAAAGT
TTCTTAAGATTGAATCCTGTTGCCGGTCTTGCGATGATTATCATATAATTTCTGTTGAATTACGTTAAGC
ATGTAATAATTAACATGTAATGCATGACGTTATTTATGAGATGGGTTTTTATGATTAGAGTCCCGCAATT
ATACATTTAATACGCGATAGAAAACAAAATATAGCGCGCAAACTAGGATAAATTATCGCGCGCGGTGTCA
TCTATGTTACTAGATCTCTAGAGTCTCAAGCTTGGCGCGCCAGCTTGGCGTAATCATGGTCATAGCTGTT
GCGATTAAGAATTCGAGCTCGGTACCCCCCTACTCCAAAAATGTCAAAGATACAGTCTCAGAAGACCAAA
GGGCTATTGAGACTTTTCAACAAAGGGTAATTTCGGGAAACCTCCTCGGATTCCATTGCCCAGCTATCTG
TCACTTCATCGAAAGGACAGTAGAAAAGGAAGGTGGCTCCTACAAATGCCATCATTGCGATAAAGGAAAG
GCTATCATTCAAGATGCCTCTGCCGACAGTGGTCCCAAAGATGGACCCCCACCCACGAGGAGCATCGTGG
AAAAAGAAGACGTTCCAACCACGTCTTCAAAGCAAGTGGATTGATGTGACATCTCCACTGACGTAAGGGA
TGACGCACAATCCCACTATCCTTCGCAAGACCCTTCCTCTATATAAGGAAGTTCATTTCATTTGGAGAGG
ACAGCCCAAGCTTCGACTCTAGAGGATCCCCTTAAATCGATATGGAACGAGCTATACAAGGAAACGACGC
TAGGGAACAAGCTAACAGTGAACGTTGGGATGGAGGATCAGGAGGTACCACTTCTCCCTTCAAACTTCCT
GACGAAAGTCCGAGTTGGACTGAGTGGCGGCTACATAACGATGAGACGAATTCGAATCAAGATAATCCCC
TTGGTTTCAAGGAAAGCTGGGGTTTCGGGAAAGTTGTATTTAAGAGATATCTCAGATACGACAGGACGGA
AGCTTCACTGCACAGAGTCCTTGGATCTTGGACGGGAGATTCGGTTAACTATGCAGCATCTCGATTTTTC
GGTTTCGACCAGATCGGATGTACCTATAGTATTCGGTTTCGAGGAGTTAGTATCACCGTTTCTGGAGGGT
CTCGAACTCTTCAGCATCTCTGTGAGATGGCAATTCGGTCTAAGCAAGAACTGCTACAGCTTGCCCCAAT
CGAAGTGGAAAGTAATGTATCAAGAGGATGCCCTGAAGGTACTCAAACCTTCGAAAAAGAAAGCGAGTAA
GTCGAGGGCGAGCTCGAATTCGGTACGCTGAAATCACCAGTCTCTCTCTACAAATCTATCTCTCTCTATT
TTCTCCATAAATAATGTGTGAGTAGTTTCCCGATAAGGGAAATTAGGGTTCTTATAGGGTTTCGCTCATG
TGTTGAGCATATAAGAAACCCTTAGTATGTATTTGTATTTGTAAAATACTTCTATCAATAAAATTTCTAA
TTCCTAAAACCAAAATCCAGTACTAAAATCCAGATCTCCTAAAGTCCCTATAGATCTTTGTCGTGAATAT
AAACCAGACACGAGACGACTAAACCTGGAGCCCAGACGCCGTTCGAAGCTAGAAGTACCGCTTAGGCAGG
AGGCCGTTAGGGAAAAGATGCTAAGGCAGGGTTGGTTACGTTGACTCCCCCGTAGGTTTGGTTTAAATAT
GATGAAGTGGACGGAAGGAAGGAGGAAGACAAGGAAGGATAAGGTTGCAGGCCCTGTGCAAGGTAAGAAG
ATGGAAATTTGATAGAGGTACGCTACTATACTTATACTATACGCTAAGGGAATGCTTGTATTTATACCCT
ATACCCCCTAATAACCCCTTATCAATTTAAGAAATAATCCGCATAAGCCCCCGCTTAAAAATTGGTATCA
GAGCCATGAATAGGTCTATGACCAAAACTCAAGAGGATAAAACCTCACCAAAATACGAAAGAGTTCTTAA
CTCTAAAGATAAAAGATGGCGCGTGGCCGGCCATGAGCGGAGAATTAAGGGAGTCACGTTATGACCCCCG
CCGATGACGCGGGACAAGCCGTTTTACGTTTGGAACTGACAGAACCGCAACGTTGAAGGAGCCACTCAGC
CGCGGGTTTCTGGAGTTTAATGAGCTAAGCACATACGTCAGAAACCATTATTGCGCGTTCAAAAGTCGCC
TAAGGTCACTATCAGCTAGCAAATATTTCTTGTCAAAAATGCTCCACTGACGTTCCATAAATTCCCCTCG
GTATCCAATTAGAGTCTCATATTCACTCTCAATCCAAATAATCTGCACCGGATCTGGATCGTTTCGCATG
ATTGAACAAGATGGATTGCACGCAGGTTCTCCGGCCGCTTGGGTGGAGAGGCTATTCGGCTATGACTGGG
CACAACAGACAATCGGCTGCTCTGATGCCGCCGTGTTCCGGCTGTCAGCGCAGGGGCGCCCGGTTCTTTT
TGTCAAGACCGACCTGTCCGGTGCCCTGAATGAACTGCAGGACGAGGCAGCGCGGCTATCGTGGCTGGCC
ACGACGGGCGTTCCTTGCGCAGCTGTGCTCGACGTTGTCACTGAAGCGGGAAGGGACTGGCTGCTATTGG
GCGAAGTGCCGGGGCAGGATCTCCTGTCATCTCACCTTGCTCCTGCCGAGAAAGTATCCATCATGGCTGA
TGCAATGCGGCGGCTGCATACGCTTGATCCGGCTACCTGCCCATTCGACCACCAAGCGAAACATCGCATC
GAGCGAGCACGTACTCGGATGGAAGCCGGTCTTGTCGATCAGGATGATCTGGACGAAGAGCATCAGGGGC
TCGCGCCAGCCGAACTGTTCGCCAGGCTCAAGGCGCGCATGCCCGACGGCGATGATCTCGTCGTGACCCA
TGGCGATGCCTGCTTGCCGAATATCATGGTGGAAAATGGCCGCTTTTCTGGATTCATCGACTGTGGCCGG
CTGGGTGTGGCGGACCGCTATCAGGACATAGCGTTGGCTACCCGTGATATTGCTGAAGAGCTTGGCGGCG
AATGGGCTGACCGCTTCCTCGTGCTTTACGGTATCGCCGCTCCCGATTCGCAGCGCATCGCCTTCTATCG
CCTTCTTGACGAGTTCTTCTGAGCGGGACTCTGGGGTTCGAAATGACCGACCAAGCGACGCCCAACCTGC
CATCACGAGATTTCGATTCCACCGCCGCCTTCTATGAAAGGTTGGGCTTCGGAATCGTTTTCCGGGACGC
CGGCTGGATGATCCTCCAGCGCGGGGATCTCATGCTGGAGTTCTTCGCCCACGGGATCTCTGCGGAACAG
GCGGTCGAAGGTGCCGATATCATTACGACAGCAACGGCCGACAAGCACAACGCCACGATCCTGAGCGACA
ATATGATCGCGGCGTCCACATCAACGGCGTCGGCGGCGACTGCCCAGGCAAGACCGAGATGCACCGCGAT
ATCTTGCTGCGTTCGGATATTTTCGTGGAGTTCCCGCCACAGACCCGGATGATCCCCGATCGTTCAAACA
TTTGGCAATAAAGTTTCTTAAGATTGAATCCTGTTGCCGGTCTTGCGATGATTATCATATAATTTCTGTT
GAATTACGTTAAGCATGTAATAATTAACATGTAATGCATGACGTTATTTATGAGATGGGTTTTTATGATT
AGAGTCCCGCAATTATACATTTAATACGCGATAGAAAACAAAATATAGCGCGCAAACTAGGATAAATTAT
CGCGCGCGGTGTCATCTATGTTACTAGATCGGGGGCCGGCCCTCACTGGTGAAAAGAAAAACCACCCCAG
TACATTAAAAACGTCCGCAATGTGTTATTAAGTTGTCTAAGCGTCAATTTGTTTACACCACAATATATCC
TGCCACCAGCCAGCCAACAGCTCCCCGACCGGCAGCTCGGCACAAAATCACCACTCGATACAGGCAGCCC
ATCAGTCCGGGACGGCGTCAGCGGGAGAGCCGTTGTAAGGCGGCAGACTTTGCTCATGTTACCGATGCTA
TTCGGAAGAACGGCAACTAAGCTGCCGGGTTTGAAACACGGATGATCTCGCGGAGGGTAGCATGTTGATT
GTAACGATGACAGAGCGTTGCTGCCTGTGATCAAATATCATCTCCCTCGCAGAGATCCGAATTATCAGCC
TTCTTATTCATTTCTCGCTTAACCGTGACAGAGTAGACAGGCTGTCTCGCGGCCGAGGGGCGCAGCCCCT
GGGGGGATGGGAGGCCCGCGTTAGCGGGCCGGGAGGGTTCGAGAAGGGGGGGCACCCCCCTTCGGCGTGC
GCGGTCACGCGCACAGGGCGCAGCCCTGGTTAAAAACAAGGTTTATAAATATTGGTTTAAAAGCAGGTTA
AAAGACAGGTTAGCGGTGGCCGAAAAACGGGCGGAAACCCTTGCAAATGCTGGATTTTCTGCCTGTGGAC
AGCCCCTCAAATGTCAATAGGTGCGCCCCTCATCTGTCAGCACTCTGCCCCTCAAGTGTCAAGGATCGCG
CCCCTCATCTGTCAGTAGTCGCGCCCCTCAAGTGTCAATACCGCAGGGCACTTATCCCCAGGCTTGTCCA
CATCATCTGTGGGAAACTCGCGTAAAATCAGGCGTTTTCGCCGATTTGCGAGGCTGGCCAGCTCCACGTC
GCCGGCCGAAATCGAGCCTGCCCCTCATCTGTCAACGCCGCGCCGGGTGAGTCGGCCCCTCAAGTGTCAA
CGTCCGCCCCTCATCTGTCAGTGAGGGCCAAGTTTTCCGCGAGGTATCCACAACGCCGGCGGCCGCGGTG
TCTCGCACACGGCTTCGACGGCGTTTCTGGCGCGTTTGCAGGGCCATAGACGGCCGCCAGCCCAGCGGCG
AGGGCAACCAGCCCGGTGAGCGTCGGAAAGGCGCTCGGTCTTGCCTTGCTCGTCGGTGATGTACACTAGT
CGCTGGCTGCTGAACCCCCAGCCGGAACTGACCCCACAAGGCCCTAGCGTTTGCAATGCACCAGGTCATC
ATTGACCCAGGCGTGTTCCACCAGGCCGCTGCCTCGCAACTCTTCGCAGGCTTCGCCGACCTGCTCGCGC
CACTTCTTCACGCGGGTGGAATCCGATCCGCACATGAGGCGGAAGGTTTCCAGCTTGAGCGGGTACGGCT
CCCGGTGCGAGCTGAAATAGTCGAACATCCGTCGGGCCGTCGGCGACAGCTTGCGGTACTTCTCCCATAT
GAATTTCGTGTAGTGGTCGCCAGCAAACAGCACGACGATTTCCTCGTCGATCAGGACCTGGCAACGGGAC
GTTTTCTTGCCACGGTCCAGGACGCGGAAGCGGTGCAGCAGCGACACCGATTCCAGGTGCCCAACGCGGT
CGGACGTGAAGCCCATCGCCGTCGCCTGTAGGCGCGACAGGCATTCCTCGGCCTTCGTGTAATACCGGCC
ATTGATCGACCAGCCCAGGTCCTGGCAAAGCTCGTAGAACGTGAAGGTGATCGGCTCGCCGATAGGGGTG
CGCTTCGCGTACTCCAACACCTGCTGCCACACCAGTTCGTCATCGTCGGCCCGCAGCTCGACGCCGGTGT
AGGTGATCTTCACGTCCTTGTTGACGTGGAAAATGACCTTGTTTTGCAGCGCCTCGCGCGGGATTTTCTT
GTTGCGCGTGGTGAACAGGGCAGAGCGGGCCGTGTCGTTTGGCATCGCTCGCATCGTGTCCGGCCACGGC
GCAATATCGAACAAGGAAAGCTGCATTTCCTTGATCTGCTGCTTCGTGTGTTTCAGCAACGCGGCCTGCT
TGGCCTCGCTGACCTGTTTTGCCAGGTCCTCGCCGGCGGTTTTTCGCTTCTTGGTCGTCATAGTTCCTCG
CGTGTCGATGGTCATCGACTTCGCCAAACCTGCCGCCTCCTGTTCGAGACGACGCGAACGCTCCACGGCG
GCCGATGGCGCGGGCAGGGCAGGGGGAGCCAGTTGCACGCTGTCGCGCTCGATCTTGGCCGTAGCTTGCT
GGACCATCGAGCCGACGGACTGGAAGGTTTCGCGGGGCGCACGCATGACGGTGCGGCTTGCGATGGTTTC
GGCATCCTCGGCGGAAAACCCCGCGTCGATCAGTTCTTGCCTGTATGCCTTCCGGTCAAACGTCCGATTC
ATTCACCCTCCTTGCGGGATTGCCCCGACTCACGCCGGGGCAATGTGCCCTTATTCCTGATTTGACCCGC
CTGGTGCCTTGGTGTCCAGATAATCCACCTTATCGGCAATGAAGTCGGTCCCGTAGACCGTCTGGCCGTC
CTTCTCGTACTTGGTATTCCGAATCTTGCCCTGCACGAATACCAGCGACCCCTTGCCCAAATACTTGCCG
TGGGCCTCGGCCTGAGAGCCAAAACACTTGATGCGGAAGAAGTCGGTGCGCTCCTGCTTGTCGCCGGCAT
CGTTGCGCCACATCTAGGTACTAAAACAATTCATCCAGTAAAATATAATATTTTATTTTCTCCCAATCAG
GCTTGATCCCCAGTAAGTCAAAAAATAGCTCGACATACTGTTCTTCCCCGATATCCTCCCTGATCGACCG
GACGCAGAAGGCAATGTCATACCACTTGTCCGCCCTGCCGCTTCTCCCAAGATCAATAAAGCCACTTACT
TTGCCATCTTTCACAAAGATGTTGCTGTCTCCCAGGTCGCCGTGGGAAAAGACAAGTTCCTCTTCGGGCT
TTTCCGTCTTTAAAAAATCATACAGCTCGCGCGGATCTTTAAATGGAGTGTCTTCTTCCCAGTTTTCGCA
ATCCACATCGGCCAGATCGTTATTCAGTAAGTAATCCAATTCGGCTAAGCGGCTGTCTAAGCTATTCGTA
TAGGGACAATCCGATATGTCGATGGAGTGAAAGAGCCTGATGCACTCCGCATACAGCTCGATAATCTTTT
CAGGGCTTTGTTCATCTTCATACTCTTCCGAGCAAAGGACGCCATCGGCCTCACTCATGAGCAGATTGCT
CCAGCCATCATGCCGTTCAAAGTGCAGGACCTTTGGAACAGGCAGCTTTCCTTCCAGCCATAGCATCATG
TCCTTTTCCCGTTCCACATCATAGGTGGTCCCTTTATACCGGCTGTCCGTCATTTTTAAATATAGGTTTT
CATTTTCTCCCACCAGCTTATATACCTTAGCAGGAGACATTCCTTCCGTATCTTTTACGCAGCGGTATTT
TTCGATCAGTTTTTTCAATTCCGGTGATATTCTCATTTTAGCCATTTATTATTTCCTTCCTCTTTTCTAC
AGTATTTAAAGATACCCCAAGAAGCTAATTATAACAAGACGAACTCCAATTCACTGTTCCTTGCATTCTA
AAACCTTAAATACCAGAAAACAGCTTTTTCAAAGTTGTTTTCAAAGTTGGCGTATAACATAGTATCGACG
GAGCCGATTTTGAAACCACAATTATGGGTGATGCTGCCAACTTACTGATTTAGTGTATGATGGTGTTTTT
GAGGTGCTCCAGTGGCTTCTGTTTCTATCAGCTGTCCCTCCTGTTCAGCTACTGACGGGGTGGTGCGTAA
CGGCAAAAGCACCGCCGGACATCAGCGCTATCTCTGCTCTCACTGCCGTAAAACATGGCAACTGCAGTTC
ACTTACACCGCTTCTCAACCCGGTACGCACCAGAAAATCATTGATATGGCCATGAATGGCGTTGGATGCC
GGGCAACAGCCCGCATTATGGGCGTTGGCCTCAACACGATTTTACGTCACTTAAAAAACTCAGGCCGCAG
TCGGTAACTATGCGGTGTGAAATACCGCACAGATGCGTAAGGAGAAAATACCGCATCAGGCGCTCTTCCG
CTTCCTCGCTCACTGACTCGCTGCGCTCGGTCGTTCGGCTGCGGCGAGCGGTATCAGCTCACTCAAAGGC
GGTAATACGGTTATCCACAGAATCAGGGGATAACGCAGGAAAGAACATGTGAGCAAAAGGCCAGCAAAAG
GCCAGGAACCGTAAAAAGGCCGCGTTGCTGGCGTTTTTCCATAGGCTCCGCCCCCCTGACGAGCATCACA
AAAATCGACGCTCAAGTCAGAGGTGGCGAAACCCGACAGGACTATAAAGATACCAGGCGTTTCCCCCTGG
AAGCTCCCTCGTGCGCTCTCCTGTTCCGACCCTGCCGCTTACCGGATACCTGTCCGCCTTTCTCCCTTCG
GGAAGCGTGGCGCTTTCTCATAGCTCACGCTGTAGGTATCTCAGTTCGGTGTAGGTCGTTCGCTCCAAGC
TGGGCTGTGTGCACGAACCCCCCGTTCAGCCCGACCGCTGCGCCTTATCCGGTAACTATCGTCTTGAGTC
CAACCCGGTAAGACACGACTTATCGCCACTGGCAGCAGGTAACCTCGCGCATACAGCCGGGCAGTGACGT
CATCGTCTGCGCGGAAATGGACGGGCCCCCGGCGCCAGATCTGGGGAACCCTGTGGTTGGCATGCACATA
CAAATGGACGAACGGATAAACCTTTTCACGCCCTTTTAAATATCCGATTATTCTAATAAACGCTCTTTTC
TCTTAGGTTTACCCGCCAATATATCCTGTCAAACACTGATAGTTT
[106 nt withheld, positions 13416-13521]
G
[44 nt withheld, positions 13523-13566]
CATTCAGGCTGCGCAACTGTTGGGAAGGGCGATCGGTGCGGGCCTCTTCGCTATTACGCCAGCTGGCGAA
AGGGGGATGTGCTGCAAGGCGATTAAGTTGGGTAACGCCAGGGTTTTCCCAGTCACGACGTTGTAAAACG
ACGGCCAGTGAATTGTTAATTAAGAATTCGAGCTCCACCGC
